Addgene plasmid #65525: attB-mCh-Poly(A)
Purpose: Plasmid for the generation of gene disruptions via Bxb1-mediated recombination into MIN-tagged cell lines. This vector can also be used to express cDNAs.
Depositing lab: Sebastian Bultmann. Depositing organization: Ludwig-Maximilians-Universitaet Muenchen (LMU). Publication: A modular open platform for systematic functional studies under physiological conditions. Mulholland CB, Smets M, Schmidtmann E, Leidescher S, Markaki Y, Hofweber M, Qin W, Manzo M, Kremmer E, Thanisch K, Bauer C, Rombaut P, Herzog F, Leonhardt H, Bultmann S. Nucleic Acids Res. 2015 May 24. pii: gkv550. 10.1093/nar/gkv550 PubMed 26007658.
Backbone
  Vector backbone: pUC57
  Vector type: Mammalian Expression, Mouse Targeting ; Bxb1
Growth in bacteria
  Bacterial resistance: Kanamycin, 50 μg/mL
  Growth temperature: 37°C
  Growth strain: JM109
  Copy number: High Copy
Gene/Insert
  Gene/Insert name: attB-mCherry
  Species: Synthetic
  Insert size (bp): 747
Terms and licenses: Academic/Nonprofit Terms; Industry Terms: Not Available to Industry
How to cite: attB-mCh-Poly(A) was a gift from Sebastian Bultmann (Addgene plasmid # 65525 ; http://n2t.net/addgene:65525 ; RRID:Addgene_65525)
