[The description below was written by a language model from this plasmid's Addgene catalogue record and pLannotate feature annotations shown in this document.]
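Description:
attB-mCh-Poly(A) is a compact (about 2.7 kb) pUC57-derived donor plasmid designed for Bxb1 integrase-mediated recombination into mammalian, principally mouse, cell lines that carry a MIN tag, a short genomically inserted sequence that serves as the Bxb1 attachment site partner. It replicates in E. coli at high copy from a ColE1/pUC-type origin and is selected with kanamycin through a Tn5 aminoglycoside phosphotransferase (NeoR/KanR) gene driven by the synthetic bacterial EM7 promoter. No eukaryotic promoter is annotated upstream of this marker, so the record does not support its use for G418 selection in mammalian cells.

The payload is a synthetic attB-mCherry cassette of roughly 750 bp. The feature table annotates the mCherry coding sequence beginning near the start of the record. The attB site itself is not picked up by the annotation but, going by the insert name, presumably occupies the short stretch immediately upstream. Downstream lies SV40-derived polyadenylation sequence, annotated on the reverse strand together with a small large T antigen fragment; this SV40 region is known to contain signals in both orientations. No promoter is annotated upstream of mCherry, consistent with a design in which expression depends on the endogenous locus after integration: recombination between the plasmid attB and the genomic MIN tag places mCherry and the poly(A) signal within the tagged gene, so that transcription terminates prematurely. This disrupts the gene and gives a red fluorescent readout of its promoter activity. According to the depositor, the vector can also be used to express cDNAs from the tagged locus, though the record does not detail the cloning sites provided for this.
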