Features (pLannotate 1.2.2; 6 found; start..end, strand, type, name):
     49..753     +  CDS            mCherry: mCherry is a basic (constitutively fluorescent) red fluorescent protein published in 2004, derived from Discosoma sp.. It is reported to be a very rapidly-maturing monomer with low acid sensitivity.
    861..995     -  polyA_signal   SV40 poly(A) signal: SV40 polyadenylation signal
   1018..1101    -  CDS            large T antigen (fragment): large T antigen from SV40 (simian virus 40)
   1131..1178    +  promoter       EM7 promoter: synthetic bacterial promoter&nbsp
   1197..2000    +  CDS            NeoR/KanR: aminoglycoside phosphotransferase from Tn5; aph(3')-II (or nptII); confers resistance to neomycin, kanamycin, and G418 (Geneticin®)
   2129..2717    -  rep_origin     ori: high-copy-number ColE1/pMB1/pBR322/pUC origin of replication
>Addgene plasmid #65525 | attB-mCh-Poly(A) | depositor full sequence | sequence record 122104 | attB-mCh-Poly(A) sequence 2746 bps
GATATCCCGGCTTGTCGACGACGGCGGTCTCCGTCGTCAGGATCATCCGTGAGCAAGGGCGAGGAGGATA
ACATGGCCATCATCAAGGAGTTCATGCGCTTCAAGGTGCACATGGAGGGCTCCGTGAACGGCCACGAGTT
CGAGATCGAGGGCGAGGGCGAGGGCCGCCCCTACGAGGGCACCCAGACCGCCAAGCTGAAGGTGACCAAG
GGTGGCCCCCTGCCCTTCGCCTGGGACATCCTGTCCCCTCAGTTCATGTACGGCTCCAAGGCCTACGTGA
AGCACCCCGCCGACATCCCCGACTACTTGAAGCTGTCCTTCCCCGAGGGCTTCAAGTGGGAGCGCGTGAT
GAACTTCGAGGACGGCGGCGTGGTGACCGTGACCCAGGACTCCTCCCTGCAGGACGGCGAGTTCATCTAC
AAGGTGAAGCTGCGCGGCACCAACTTCCCCTCCGACGGCCCCGTAATGCAGAAGAAGACCATGGGCTGGG
AGGCCTCCTCCGAGCGGATGTACCCCGAGGACGGCGCCCTGAAGGGCGAGATCAAGCAGAGGCTGAAGCT
GAAGGACGGCGGCCACTACGACGCTGAGGTCAAGACCACCTACAAGGCCAAGAAGCCCGTGCAGCTGCCC
GGCGCCTACAACGTCAACATCAAGTTGGACATCACCTCCCACAACGAGGACTACACCATCGTGGAACAGT
ACGAACGCGCCGAGGGCCGCCACTCCACCGGCGGCATGGACGAGCTGTACAAGAGCGGCCTGAGGAGCAG
AGCCCAGGCGAGCAACAGCGCCGTGGACGCCACCATGGGCGATCGCCCGGGAATTGACTAGTGCGGCCGC
AGTTAACGAATTCTCTAGAGGATCCAGACATGATAAGATACATTGATGAGTTTGGACAAACCACAACTAG
AATGCAGTGAAAAAAATGCTTTATTTGTGAAATTTGTGATGCTATTGCTTTATTTGTAACCATTATAAGC
TGCAATAAACAAGTTAACAACAACAATTGCATTCATTTTATGTTTCAGGTTCAGGGGGAGGTGTGGGAGG
TTTTTTAAAGCAAGTAAAACCTCTACAAATGTGGTATGGCTGATTATGATCCTGCAAGCCTCGTCGCCGC
GGTTTATTCTGTTGACAATTAATCATCGGCATAGTATATCGGCATAGTATAATACGACAAGGTGAGGAAC
TAAACCATGGGATCGGCCATTGAACAAGATGGATTGCACGCAGGTTCTCCGGCCGCTTGGGTGGAGAGGC
TATTCGGCTATGACTGGGCACAACAGACAATCGGCTGCTCTGATGCCGCCGTGTTCCGGCTGTCAGCGCA
GGGGCGCCCGGTTCTTTTTGTCAAGACCGACCTGTCCGGTGCCCTGAATGAACTGCAGGACGAGGCAGCG
CGGCTATCGTGGCTGGCCACGACGGGCGTTCCTTGCGCAGCTGTGCTCGACGTTGTCACTGAAGCGGGAA
GGGACTGGCTGCTATTGGGCGAAGTGCCGGGGCAGGATCTCCTGTCATCTCACCTTGCTCCTGCCGAGAA
AGTATCCATCATGGCTGATGCAATGCGGCGGCTGCATACGCTTGATCCGGCTACCTGCCCATTCGACCAC
CAAGCGAAACATCGCATCGAGCGAGCACGTACTCGGATGGAAGCCGGTCTTGTCGATCAGGATGATCTGG
ACGAAGAGCATCAGGGGCTCGCGCCAGCCGAACTGTTCGCCAGGCTCAAGGCGCGCATGCCCGGCGGCGA
GGATCTCGTCGTGACCCATGGCGATGCCTGCTTGCCGAATATCATGGTGGAAAATGGCCGCTTTTCTGGA
TTCATCGACTGTGGCCGGCTGGGTGTGGCGGACCGCTATCAGGACATAGCGTTGGCTACCCGTGATATTG
CTGAAGAGCTTGGCGGCGAATGGGCTGACCGCTTCCTCGTGCTTTACGGTATCGCCGCCCCCGATTCGCA
GCGCATCGCCTTCTATCGCCTTCTTGACGAGTTCTTCTGAGCGGGACTCTGGGGTTCGAATAAAGACCGA
CCAAGCGACGTCTGAGAGCTCCCTGGCGAATTCGGTACCAATAAAAGAGCTTTATTTTCATGATCTGTGT
GTTGGTTTTTGGCCGCGTTGCTGGCGTTTTTCCATAGGCTCCGCCCCCCTGACGAGCATCACAAAAATCG
ACGCTCAAGTCAGAGGTGGCGAAACCCGACAGGACTATAAAGATACCAGGCGTTTCCCCCTGGAAGCTCC
CTCGTGCGCTCTCCTGTTCCGACCCTGCCGCTTACCGGATACCTGTCCGCCTTTCTCCCTTCGGGAAGCG
TGGCGCTTTCTCATAGCTCACGCTGTAGGTATCTCAGTTCGGTGTAGGTCGTTCGCTCCAAGCTGGGCTG
TGTGCACGAACCCCCCGTTCAGCCCGACCGCTGCGCCTTATCCGGTAACTATCGTCTTGAGTCCAACCCG
GTAAGACACGACTTATCGCCACTGGCAGCAGCCACTGGTAACAGGATTAGCAGAGCGAGGTATGTAGGCG
GTGCTACAGAGTTCTTGAAGTGGTGGCCTAACTACGGCTACACTAGAAGAACAGTATTTGGTATCTGCGC
TCTGCTGAAGCCAGTTACCTTCGGAAAAAGAGTTGGTAGCTCTTGATCCGGCAAACAAACCACCGCTGGT
AGCGGTGGTTTTTTTGTTTGCAAGCAGCAGATTACGCGCAGAAAAAAAGGATCTCAAGAAGATCCTTTGA
TCTTTTCTAGTGTGCG
