>Addgene plasmid #65525 | attB-mCh-Poly(A) | addgene partial sequence | sequence record 122101 | pBR322ori-3 5'-tttgtttgcaagcagcagat-3'
GGATCTCAAGAAGATCCTTTGATCTTTTCTAGTGTGCGGATATCCCGGCTTGTCGACGACGGCGGTCTCC
GTCGTCAGGATCATCCGTGAGCAAGGGCGAGGAGGATAACATGGCCATCATCAAGGAGTTCATGCGCTTC
AAGGTGCACATGGAGGGCTCCGTGAACGGCCACGAGTTCGAGATCGAGGGCGAGGGCGAGGGCCGCCCCT
ACGAGGGCACCCAGACCGCCAAGCTGAAGGTGACCAAGGGTGGCCCCCTGCCCTTCGCCTGGGACATCCT
GTCCCCTCAGTTCATGTACGGCTCCAAGGCCTACGTGAAGCACCCCGCCGACATCCCCGACTACTTGAAG
CTGTCCTTCCCCGAGGGCTTCAAGTGGGAGCGCGTGATGAACTTCGAGGACGGCGGCGTGGTGACCGTGA
CCCAGGACTCCTCCCTGCAGGACGGCGAGTTCATCTACAAGGTGAAGCTGCGCGGCACCAACTTCCCCTC
CGACGGCCCCGTAATGCAGAAGAAGACCATGGGCTGGGAGGCCTCCTCCGAGCGGATGTACCCCGAGGAC
GGCGCCCTGAAGGGCGAGATCAAGCAGAGGCTGAAGCTGAAGGACGGCGGCCACTACGACGCTGAGGTCA
AGACCACCTACAAGGCCAAGAAGCCCGTGCAGCTGCCCGGCGCCTACAACGTCAACATCAAGTTGGACAT
CACCTCCCACAACGAGGACTACACCATCGTGGAACAGTACGAACGCGCCGAGGGCCGCCACTCCACCGGC
GGCATGGACGAGCTGTACAAGAGCGGCCTGAGGAGCAGAGCCCAGGCGAGCAACAGCGCCGTGGACGCCA
CCATGGGCGATCGCCCGGGAATTGACTAGTGCGGCCGCAGTTAACGAATTCTCTAGAGGATCCAGACATG
ATAAGATACATTGATGAGTTTGGACAAACCACAACTAGAATGCAGTGAAAAAAATGCTTTATTTGTGAAA
TTTGTGATGCTATTGCTTTATTTGTAACCATTATAAGCTGCAATAAACAAGTTAACAACAACAATTGCAT
TCATTTT
