>Addgene plasmid #65525 | attB-mCh-Poly(A) | addgene partial sequence | sequence record 122103 | ffLuc-F 5'-ATTCGCCGCCAAGCTCTT-3'
CCAACGCTATGTCCTGATAGCGGTCCGCCACACCCAGCCGGCCACAGTCGATGAATCCAGAAAAGCGGCC
ATTTTCCACCATGATATTCGGCAAGCAGGCATCGCCATGGGTCACGACGAGATCCTCGCCGCCGGGCATG
CGCGCCTTGAGCCTGGCGAACAGTTCGGCTGGCGCGAGCCCCTGATGCTCTTCGTCCAGATCATCCTGAT
CGACAAGACCGGCTTCCATCCGAGTACGTGCTCGCTCGATGCGATGTTTCGCTTGGTGGTCGAATGGGCA
GGTAGCCGGATCAAGCGTATGCAGCCGCCGCATTGCATCAGCCATGATGGATACTTTCTCGGCAGGAGCA
AGGTGAGATGACAGGAGATCCTGCCCCGGCACTTCGCCCAATAGCAGCCAGTCCCTTCCCGCTTCAGTGA
CAACGTCGAGCACAGCTGCGCAAGGAACGCCCGTCGTGGCCAGCCACGATAGCCGCGCTGCCTCGTCCTG
CAGTTCATTCAGGGCACCGGACAGGTCGGTCTTGACAAAAAGAACCGGGCGCCCCTGCGCTGACAGCCGG
AACACGGCGGCATCAGAGCAGCCGATTGTCTGTTGTGCCCAGTCATAGCCGAATAGCCTCTCCACCCAAG
CGGCCGGAGAACCTGCGTGCAATCCATCTTGTTCAATGGCCGATCCCATGGTTTAGTTCCTCACCTTGTC
GTATTATACTATGCCGATATACTATGCCGATGATTAATTGTCAACAGAATAAACCGCGGCGACGAGGCTT
GCAGGATCATAATCAGCCATACCACATTTGTAGAGGTTTTACTTGCTTTAAAAAACCTCCCACACCTCCC
CCTGAACCTGAAACATAAAATGAATGCAATTGTTGTTGTTAACTTGTTTATTGCAGCTTATAATGGTTAC
AAATAAAGCAATAGCATCACAAATTTCACAAATAAAGCATTTTTTTCACTGCATTCTAGTTGTGGTTTGT
CCAAACTCATCAATGTATCTTATCATGTCTGGATCCTCTAGAGAATTCGTTAACTGCGGCCGCACTAGTC
AATTCCCGGGCGATCGCCCATGGTGGCGTCCACGGCGCTGTTGCTCGCCTGGGCTCTGCTCCTCAGGCCG
CTCTTGTACAG
